>Addgene plasmid #111630 | pMSCV_puro_41584 | addgene full sequence | sequence record 217596 | Addgene NGS Result
GGGTAGGGGAGGCGCTTTTCCCAAGGCAGTCTGGAGCATGCGCTTTAGCAGCCCCGCTGGGCACTTGGCG
CTACACAAGTGGCCTCTGGCCTCGCACACATTCCACATCCACCGGTAGGCGCCAACCGGCTCCGTTCTTT
GGTGGCCCCTTCGCGCCACCTTCTACTCCTCCCCTAGTCAGGAAGTTCCCCCCCGCCCCGCAGCTCGCGT
CGTGCAGGACGTGACAAATGGAAGTAGCACGTCTCACTAGTCTCGTGCAGATGGACAGCACCGCTGAGCA
ATGGAAGCGGGTAGGCCTTTGGGGCAGCGGCCAATAGCAGCTTTGCTCCTTCGCTTTCTGGGCTCAGAGG
CTGGGAAGGGGTGGGTCCGGGGGCGGGCTCAGGGGCGGGCTCAGGGGCGGGGCGGGCGCCCGAAGGTCCT
CCGGAGGCCCGGCATTCTGCACGCTTCAAAAGCGCACGTCTGCCGCGCTGTTCTCCTCTTCCTCATCTCC
GGGCCTTTCGACCTGCAGCCCAAGCTTACCATGACCGAGTACAAGCCCACGGTGCGCCTCGCCACCCGCG
ACGACGTCCCCAGGGCCGTACGCACCCTCGCCGCCGCGTTCGCCGACTACCCCGCCACGCGCCACACCGT
CGATCCGGACCGCCACATCGAGCGGGTCACCGAGCTGCAAGAACTCTTCCTCACGCGCGTCGGGCTCGAC
ATCGGCAAGGTGTGGGTCGCGGACGACGGCGCCGCGGTGGCGGTCTGGACCACGCCGGAGAGCGTCGAAG
CGGGGGCGGTGTTCGCCGAGATCGGCCCGCGCATGGCCGAGTTGAGCGGTTCCCGGCTGGCCGCGCAGCA
ACAGATGGAAGGCCTCCTGGCGCCGCACCGGCCCAAGGAGCCCGCGTGGTTCCTGGCCACCGTCGGCGTC
TCGCCCGACCACCAGGGCAAGGGTCTGGGCAGCGCCGTCGTGCTCCCCGGAGTGGAGGCGGCCGAGCGCG
CCGGGGTGCCCGCCTTCCTGGAGACCTCCGCGCCCCGCAACCTCCCCTTCTACGAGCGGCTCGGCTTCAC
CGTCACCGCCGACGTCGAGGTGCCCGAAGGACCGCGCACCTGGTGCATGACCCGCAAGCCCGGTGCCTGA
CGCCCGCCCCACGACCCGCAGCGCCCGACCGAAAGGAGCGCACGACCCCATGCATCGATAAAATAAAAGA
TTTTATTTAGTCTCCAGAAAAAGGGGGGAATGAAAGACCCCACCTGTAGGTTTGGCAAGCTAGCTTAAGT
AACGCCATTTTGCAAGGCATGGAAAATACATAACTGAGAATAGAGAAGTTCAGATCAAGGTTAGGAACAG
AGAGACAGCAGAATATGGGCCAAACAGGATATCTGTGGTAAGCAGTTCCTGCCCCGGCTCAGGGCCAAGA
ACAGATGGTCCCCAGATGCGGTCCCGCCCTCAGCAGTTTCTAGAGAACCATCAGATGTTTCCAGGGTGCC
CCAAGGACCTGAAATGACCCTGTGCCTTATTTGAACTAACCAATCAGTTCGCTTCTCGCTTCTGTTCGCG
CGCTTCTGCTCCCCGAGCTCAATAAAAGAGCCCACAACCCCTCACTCGGCGCGCCAGTCCTCCGATAGAC
TGCGTCGCCCGGGTACCCGTGTATCCAATAAACCCTCTTGCAGTTGCATCCGACTTGTGGTCTCGCTGTT
CCTTGGGAGGGTCTCCTCTGAGTGATTGACTACCCGTCAGCGGGGGTCTTTCATGGGTAACAGTTTCTTG
AAGTTGGAGAACAACATTCTGAGGGTAGGAGTCGAATATTAAGTAATCCTGACTCAATTAGCCACTGTTT
TGAATCCACATACTCCAATACTCCTGAAATAGTTCATTATGGACAGCGCAGAAAGAGCTGGGGAGAATTG
TGAAATTGTTATCCGCTCACAATTCCACACAACATACGAGCCGGAAGCATAAAGTGTAAAGCCTGGGGTG
CCTAATGAGTGAGCTAACTCACATTAATTGCGTTGCGCTCACTGCCCGCTTTCCAGTCGGGAAACCTGTC
GTGCCAGCTGCATTAATGAATCGGCCAACGCGCGGGGAGAGGCGGTTTGCGTATTGGGCGCTCTTCCGCT
TCCTCGCTCACTGACTCGCTGCGCTCGGTCGTTCGGCTGCGGCGAGCGGTATCAGCTCACTCAAAGGCGG
TAATACGGTTATCCACAGAATCAGGGGATAACGCAGGAAAGAACATGTGAGCAAAAGGCCAGCAAAAGGC
CAGGAACCGTAAAAAGGCCGCGTTGCTGGCGTTTTTCCATAGGCTCCGCCCCCCTGACGAGCATCACAAA
AATCGACGCTCAAGTCAGAGGTGGCGAAACCCGACAGGACTATAAAGATACCAGGCGTTTCCCCCTGGAA
GCTCCCTCGTGCGCTCTCCTGTTCCGACCCTGCCGCTTACCGGATACCTGTCCGCCTTTCTCCCTTCGGG
AAGCGTGGCGCTTTCTCATAGCTCACGCTGTAGGTATCTCAGTTCGGTGTAGGTCGTTCGCTCCAAGCTG
GGCTGTGTGCACGAACCCCCCGTTCAGCCCGACCGCTGCGCCTTATCCGGTAACTATCGTCTTGAGTCCA
ACCCGGTAAGACACGACTTATCGCCACTGGCAGCAGCCACTGGTAACAGGATTAGCAGAGCGAGGTATGT
AGGCGGTGCTACAGAGTTCTTGAAGTGGTGGCCTAACTACGGCTACACTAGAAGAACAGTATTTGGTATC
TGCGCTCTGCTGAAGCCAGTTACCTTCGGAAAAAGAGTTGGTAGCTCTTGATCCGGCAAACAAACCACCG
CTGGTAGCGGTGGTTTTTTTGTTTGCAAGCAGCAGATTACGCGCAGAAAAAAAGGATCTCAAGAAGATCC
TTTGATCTTTTCTACGGGGTCTGACGCTCAGTGGAACGAAAACTCACGTTAAGGGATTTTGGTCATGAGA
TTATCAAAAAGGATCTTCACCTAGATCCTTTTAAATTAAAAATGAAGTTTTAAATCAATCTAAAGTATAT
ATGAGTAAACTTGGTCTGACAGTTACCAATGCTTAATCAGTGAGGCACCTATCTCAGCGATCTGTCTATT
TCGTTCATCCATAGTTGCCTGACTCCCCGTCGTGTAGATAACTACGATACGGGAGGGCTTACCATCTGGC
CCCAGTGCTGCAATGATACCGCGAGACCCACGCTCACCGGCTCCAGATTTATCAGCAATAAACCAGCCAG
CCGGAAGGGCCGAGCGCAGAAGTGGTCCTGCAACTTTATCCGCCTCCATCCAGTCTATTAATTGTTGCCG
GGAAGCTAGAGTAAGTAGTTCGCCAGTTAATAGTTTGCGCAACGTTGTTGCCATTGCTACAGGCATCGTG
GTGTCACGCTCGTCGTTTGGTATGGCTTCATTCAGCTCCGGTTCCCAACGATCAAGGCGAGTTACATGAT
CCCCCATGTTGTGCAAAAAAGCGGTTAGCTCCTTCGGTCCTCCGATCGTTGTCAGAAGTAAGTTGGCCGC
AGTGTTATCACTCATGGTTATGGCAGCACTGCATAATTCTCTTACTGTCATGCCATCCGTAAGATGCTTT
TCTGTGACTGGTGAGTACTCAACCAAGTCATTCTGAGAATAGTGTATGCGGCGACCGAGTTGCTCTTGCC
CGGCGTCAATACGGGATAATACCGCGCCACATAGCAGAACTTTAAAAGTGCTCATCATTGGAAAACGTTC
TTCGGGGCGAAAACTCTCAAGGATCTTACCGCTGTTGAGATCCAGTTCGATGTAACCCACTCGTGCACCC
AACTGATCTTCAGCATCTTTTACTTTCACCAGCGTTTCTGGGTGAGCAAAAACAGGAAGGCAAAATGCCG
CAAAAAAGGGAATAAGGGCGACACGGAAATGTTGAATACTCATACTCTTCCTTTTTCAATATTATTGAAG
CATTTATCAGGGTTATTGTCTCATGAGCGGATACATATTTGAATGTATTTAGAAAAATAAACAAATAGGG
GTTCCGCGCACATTTCCCCGAAAAGTGCCACCTGACGTCTAAGAAACCATTATTATCATGACATTAACCT
ATAAAAATAGGCGTATCACGAGGCCCTTTCGTCTCGCGCGTTTCGGTGATGACGGTGAAAACCTCTGACA
CATGCAGCTCCCGGAGACGGTCACAGCTTGTCTGTAAGCGGATGCCGGGAGCAGACAAGCCCGTCAGGGC
GCGTCAGCGGGTGTTGGCGGGTGTCGGGGCTGGCTTAACTATGCGGCATCAGAGCAGATTGTACTGAGAG
TGCACCATATGCGGTGTGAAATACCGCACAGATGCGTAAGGAGAAAATACCGCATCAGGCGCCATTCGCC
ATTCAGGCTGCGCAACTGTTGGGAAGGGCGATCGGTGCGGGCCTCTTCGCTATTACGCCAGCTGGCGAAA
GGGGGATGTGCTGCAAGGCGATTAAGTTGGGTAACGCCAGGGTTTTCCCAGTCACGACGTTGTAAAACGA
CGGCGCAAGGAATGGTGCATGCAAGGAGATGGCGCCCAACAGTCCCCCGGCCACGGGGCCTGCCACCATA
CCCACGCCGAAACAAGCGCTCATGAGCCCGAAGTGGCGAGCCCGATCTTCCCCATCGGTGATGTCGGCGA
TATAGGCGCCAGCAACCGCACCTGTGGCGCCGGTGATGCCGGCCACGATGCGTCCGGCGTAGAGGCGATT
AGTCCAATTTGTTAAAGACAGGATATCAGTGGTCCAGGCTCTAGTTTTGACTCAACAATATCACCAGCTG
AAGCCTATAGAGTACGAGCCATAGATAAAATAAAAGATTTTATTTAGTCTCCAGAAAAAGGGGGGAATGA
AAGACCCCACCTGTAGGTTTGGCAAGCTAGCTTAAGTAACGCCATTTTGCAAGGCATGGAAAATACATAA
CTGAGAATAGAGAAGTTCAGATCAAGGTTAGGAACAGAGAGACAGCAGAATATGGGCCAAACAGGATATC
TGTGGTAAGCAGTTCCTGCCCCGGCTCAGGGCCAAGAACAGATGGTCCCCAGATGCGGTCCCGCCCTCAG
CAGTTTCTAGAGAACCATCAGATGTTTCCAGGGTGCCCCAAGGACCTGAAATGACCCTGTGCCTTATTTG
AACTAACCAATCAGTTCGCTTCTCGCTTCTGTTCGCGCGCTTCTGCTCCCCGAGCTCAATAAAAGAGCCC
ACAACCCCTCACTCGGCGCGCCAGTCCTCCGATAGACTGCGTCGCCCGGGTACCCGTATTCCCAATAAAG
CCTCTTGCTGTTTGCATCCGAATCGTGGACTCGCTGATCCTTGGGAGGGTCTCCTCAGATTGATTGACTG
CCCACCTCGGGGGTCTTTCATTTGGAGGTTCCACCGAGATTTGGAGACCCCTGCCCAGGGACCACCGACC
CCCCCGCCGGGAGGTAAGCTGGCCAGCGGTCGTTTCGTGTCTGTCTCTGTCTTTGTGCGTGTTTGTGCCG
GCATCTAATGTTTGCGCCTGCGTCTGTACTAGTTAGCTAACTAGCTCTGTATCTGGCGGACCCGTGGTGG
AACTGACGAGTTCTGAACACCCGGCCGCAACCCTGGGAGACGTCCCAGGGACTTTGGGGGCCGTTTTTGT
GGCCCGACCTGAGGAAGGGAGTCGATGTGGAATCCGACCCCGTCAGGATATGTGGTTCTGGTAGGAGACG
AGAACCTAAAACAGTTCCCGCCTCCGTCTGAATTTTTGCTTTCGGTTTGGAACCGAAGCCGCGCGTCTTG
TCTGCTGCAGCGCTGCAGCATCGTTCTGTGTTGTCTCTGTCTGACTGTGTTTCTGTATTTGTCTGAAAAT
TAGGGCCAGACTGTTACCACTCCCTTAAGTTTGACCTTAGGTCACTGGAAAGATGTCGAGCGGATCGCTC
ACAACCAGTCGGTAGATGTCAAGAAGAGACGTTGGGTTACCTTCTGCTCTGCAGAATGGCCAACCTTTAA
CGTCGGATGGCCGCGAGACGGCACCTTTAACCGAGACCTCATCACCCAGGTTAAGATCAAGGTCTTTTCA
CCTGGCCCGCATGGACACCCAGACCAGGTCCCCTACATCGTGACCTGGGAAGCCTTGGCTTTTGACCCCC
CTCCCTGGGTCAAGCCCTTTGTACACCCTAAGCCTCCGCCTCCTCTTCCTCCATCCGCCCCGTCTCTCCC
CCTTGAACCTCCTCGTTCGACCCCGCCTCGATCCTCCCTTTATCCAGCCCTCACTCCTTCTCTAGGCGCC
GGAATTAGATCTCTCGAGATGGACTACAAAGACGATGACGACAAGCTTAAAAGCCCTGCTTTGCAACCCC
TCAGCATGGCAGGCCTGCAGCTCATGACCCCTGCTTCCTCACCAATGGGTCCTTTCTTTGGACTGCCATG
GCAACAAGAAGCAATTCATGATAACATTTATACGCCAAGAAAATATCAGGTTGAACTGCTTGAAGCAGCT
CTGGATCATAATACCATCGTCTGTTTAAACACTGGCTCAGGGAAGACATTTATTGCAGTACTACTCACTA
AAGAGCTGTCCTATCAGATCAGGGGAGACTTCAGCAGAAATGGAAAAAGGACGGTGTTCTTGGTCAACTC
TGCAAACCAGGTTGCTCAACAAGTGTCAGCTGTCAGAACTCATTCAGATCTCAAGGTTGGGGAATACTCA
AACCTAGAAGTAAATGCATCTTGGACAAAAGAGAGATGGAACCAAGAGTTTACTAAGCACCAGGTTCTCA
TTATGACTTGCTATGTCGCCTTGAATGTTTTGAAAAATGGTTACTTATCACTGTCAGACATTAACCTTTT
GGTGTTTGATGAGTGTCATCTTGCAATCCTAGACCACCCCTATCGAGAAATTATGAAGCTCTGTGAAAAT
TGTCCATCATGTCCTCGCATTTTGGGACTAACTGCTTCCATTTTAAATGGGAAATGTGATCCAGAGGAAT
TGGAAGAAAAGATTCAGAAACTAGAGAAAATTCTTAAGAGTAATGCTGAAACTGCAACTGACCTGGTGGT
CTTAGACAGGTATACTTCTCAGCCATGTGAGATTGTGGTGGATTGTGGACCATTTACTGACAGAAGTGGG
CTTTATGAAAGACTGCTGATGGAATTAGAAGAAGCACTTAATTTTATCAATGATTGTAATATATCTGTAC
ATTCAAAAGAAAGAGATTCTACTTTAATTTCGAAACAGATACTATCAGACTGTCGTGCCGTATTGGTAGT
TCTGGGACCCTGGTGTGCAGATAAAGTAGCTGGAATGATGGTAAGAGAACTACAGAAATACATCAAACAT
GAGCAAGAGGAGCTGCACAGGAAATTTTTATTGTTTACAGACACTTTCCTAAGGAAAATACATGCACTAT
GTGAAGAGCACTTCTCACCTGCCTCACTTGACCTGAAATTTGTAACTCCTAAAGTAATCAAACTGCTCGA
AATCTTACGCAAATATAAACCATATGAGCGACAGCAGTTTGAAAGCGTTGAGTGGTATAATAATAGAAAT
CAGGATAATTATGTGTCATGGAGTGATTCTGAGGATGATGATGAGGATGAAGAAATTGAAGAAAAAGAGA
AGCCAGAGACAAATTTTCCTTCTCCTTTTACCAACATTTTGTGCGGAATTATTTTTGTGGAAAGAAGATA
CACAGCAGTTGTCTTAAACAGATTGATAAAGGAAGCTGGCAAACAAGATCCAGAGCTGGCTTATATCAGT
AGCAATTTCATAACTGGACATGGCATTGGGAAGAATCAGCCTCGCAACAAACAGATGGAAGCAGAATTCA
GAAAACAGGAAGAGGTACTTAGGAAATTTCGAGCACATGAGACCAACCTGCTTATTGCAACAAGTATTGT
AGAAGAGGGTGTTGATATACCAAAATGCAACTTGGTGGTTCGTTTTGATTTGCCCACAGAATATCGATCC
TATGTTCAATCTAAAGGAAGAGCAAGGGCACCCATCTCTAATTATATAATGTTAGCGGATACAGACAAAA
TAAAAAGTTTTGAAGAAGACCTTAAAACCTACAAAGCTATTGAAAAGATCTTGAGAAACAAGTGTTCCAA
GTCGGTTGATACTGGTGAGACTGACATTGATCCTGTCATGGATGATGATGACGTTTTCCCACCATATGTG
TTGAGGCCTGACGATGGTGGTCCACGAGTCACAATCAACACGGCCATTGGACACATCAATAGATACTGTG
CTAGATTACCAAGTGATCCGTTTACTCATCTAGCTCCTAAATGCAGAACCCGAGAGTTGCCTGATGGTAC
ATTTTATTCAACTCTTTATCTGCCAATTAACTCACCTCTTCGAGCCTCCATTGTTGGTCCACCAATGAGC
TGTGTACGATTGGCTGAAAGAGTTGTAGCTCTCATTTGCTGTGAGAAACTGCACAAAATTGGCGAACTGG
ATGACCATTTGATGCCAGTTGGGAAAGAGACTGTTAAATATGAAGAGGAGCTTGATTTGCATGATGAAGA
AGAGACCAGTGTTCCAGGAAGACCAGGTTCCACGAAACGAAGGCAGTGCTACCCAAAAGCAATTCCAGAG
TGTTTGAGGGATAGTTATCCCAGACCTGATCAGCCCTGTTACCTGTATGTGATAGGAATGGTTTTAACTA
CACCTTTACCTGATGAACTCAACTTTAGAAGGCGGAAGCTCTATCCTCCTGAAGATACCACAAGATGCTT
TGGAATACTGACGGCCAAACCCATACCTCAGATTCCACACTTTCCTGTGTACACACGCTCTGGAGAGGTT
ACCATATCCATTGAGTTGAAGAAGTCTGGTTTCATGTTGTCTCTACAAATGCTTGAGTTGATTACAAGAC
TTCACCAGTATATATTCTCACATATTCTTCGGCTTGAAAAACCTGCACTAGAATTTAAACCTACAGACGC
TGATTCAGCATACTGTGTTCTACCTCTTAATGTTGTTAATGACTCCAGCACTTTGGATATTGACTTTAAA
TTCATGGAAGATATTGAGAAGTCTGAAGCTCGCATAGGCATTCCCAGTACAAAGTATACAAAAGAAACAC
CCTTTGTTTTTAAATTAGAAGATTACCAAGATGCCGTTATCATTCCAAGATATCGCAATTTTGATCAGCC
TCATCGATTTTATGTAGCTGATGTGTACACTGATCTTACCCCACTCAGTAAATTTCCTTCCCCTGAGTAT
GAAACTTTTGCAGAATATTATAAAACAAAGTACAACCTTGACCTAACCAATCTCAACCAGCCACTGCTGG
ATGTGGACCACACATCTTCAAGACTTAATCTTTTGACACCTCGACATTTGAATCAGAAGGGGAAAGCGCT
TCCTTTAAGCAGTGCTGAGAAGAGGAAAGCCAAATGGGAAAGTCTGCAGAATAAACAGATACTGGTTCCA
GAACTCTGTGCTATACATCCAATTCCAGCATCACTGTGGAGAAAAGCTGTTTGTCTCCCCAGCATACTTT
ATCGCCTTCACTGCCTTTTGACTGCAGAGGAGCTAAGAGCCCAGACTGCCAGCGATGCTGGCGTGGGAGT
CAGATCACTTCCTGCGGATTTTAGATACCCTAACTTAGACTTCGGGTGGAAAAAATCTATTGACAGCAAA
TCTTTCATCTCAATTTCTAACTCCTCTTCAGCTGAAAATGATAATTACTGTAAGCACAGCACAATTGTCC
CTGAAAATGCTGCACATCAAGGTGCTAATAGAACCTCCTCTCTAGAAAATCATGACCAAATGTCTGTGAA
CTGCAGAACGTTGCTCAGCGAGTCCCCTGGTAAGCTCCACGTTGAAGTTTCAGCAGATCTTACAGCAATT
AATGGTCTTTCTTACAATCAAAATCTCGCCAATGGCAGTTATGATTTAGCTAACAGAGACTTTTGCCAAG
GAAATCAGCTAAATTACTACAAGCAGGAAATACCCGTGCAACCAACTACCTCATATTCCATTCAGAATTT
ATACAGTTACGAGAACCAGCCCCAGCCCAGCGATGAATGTACTCTCCTGAGTAATAAATACCTTGATGGA
AATGCTAACAAATCTACCTCAGATGGAAGTCCTGTGATGGCCGTAATGCCTGGTACGACAGACACTATTC
AAGTGCTCAAGGGCAGGATGGATTCTGAGCAGAGCCCTTCTATTGGGTACTCCTCAAGGACTCTTGGCCC
CAATCCTGGACTTATTCTTCAGGCTTTGACTCTGTCAAACGCTAGTGATGGATTTAACCTGGAGCGGCTT
GAAATGCTTGGCGACTCCTTTTTAAAGCATGCCATCACCACATATCTATTTTGCACTTACCCTGATGCGC
ATGAGGGCCGCCTTTCATATATGAGAAGCAAAAAGGTCAGCAACTGTAATCTGTATCGCCTTGGAAAAAA
GAAGGGACTACCCAGCCGCATGGTGGTGTCAATATTTGATCCCCCTGTGAATTGGCTTCCTCCTGGTTAT
GTAGTAAATCAAGACAAAAGCAACACAGATAAATGGGAAAAAGATGAAATGACAAAAGACTGCATGCTGG
CGAATGGCAAACTGGATGAGGATTACGAGGAGGAGGATGAGGAGGAGGAGAGCCTGATGTGGAGGGCTCC
GAAGGAAGAGGCTGACTATGAAGATGATTTCCTGGAGTATGATCAGGAACATATCAGATTTATAGATAAT
ATGTTAATGGGGTCAGGAGCTTTTGTAAAGAAAATCTCTCTTTCTCCTTTTTCAACCACTGATTCTGCAT
ATGAATGGAAAATGCCCAAAAAATCCTCCTTAGGTAGTATGCCATTTTCATCAGATTTTGAGGATTTTGA
CTACAGCTCTTGGGATGCAATGTGCTATCTGGATCCTAGCAAAGCTGTTGAAGAAGATGACTTTGTGGTG
GGGTTCTGGAATCCATCAGAAGAAAACTGTGGTGTTGACACGGGAAAGCAGTCCATTTCTTACGACTTGC
ACACTGAGCAGTGTATTGCTGACAAAAGCATAGCGGACTGTGTGGAAGCCCTGCTGGGCTGCTATTTAAC
CAGCTGTGGGGAGAGGGCTGCTCAGCTTTTCCTCTGTTCACTGGGGCTGAAGGTGCTCCCGGTAATTAAA
AGGACTGATCGGGAAAAGGCCCTGTGCCCTACTCGGGAGAATTTCAACAGCCAACAAAAGAACCTTTCAG
TGAGCTGTGCTGCTGCTTCTGTGGCCAGTTCACGCTCTTCTGTATTGAAAGACTCGGAATATGGTTGTTT
GAAGATTCCACCAAGATGTATGTTTGATCATCCAGATGCAGATAAAACACTGAATCACCTTATATCGGGG
TTTGAAAATTTTGAAAAGAAAATCAACTACAGATTCAAGAATAAGGCTTACCTTCTCCAGGCTTTTACAC
ATGCCTCCTACCACTACAATACTATCACTGATTGTTACCAGCGCTTAGAATTCCTGGGAGATGCGATTTT
GGACTACCTCATAACCAAGCACCTTTATGAAGACCCGCGGCAGCACTCCCCGGGGGTCCTGACAGACCTG
CGGTCTGCCCTGGTCAACAACACCATCTTTGCATCGCTGGCTGTAAAGTACGACTACCACAAGTACTTCA
AAGCTGTCTCTCCTGAGCTCTTCCATGTCATTGATGACTTTGTGCAGTTTCAGCTTGAGAAGAATGAAAT
GCAAGGAATGGATTCTGAGCTTAGGAGATCTGAGGAGGATGAAGAGAAAGAAGAGGATATTGAAGTTCCA
AAGGCCATGGGGGATATTTTTGAGTCGCTTGCTGGTGCCATTTACATGGATAGTGGGATGTCACTGGAGA
CAGTCTGGCAGGTGTACTATCCCATGATGCGGCCACTAATAGAAAAGTTTTCTGCAAATGTACCCCGTTC
CCCTGTGCGAGAATTGCTTGAAATGGAACCAGAAACTGCCAAATTTAGCCCGGCTGAGAGAACTTACGAC
GGGAAGGTCAGAGTCACTGTGGAAGTAGTAGGAAAGGGGAAATTTAAAGGTGTTGGTCGAAGTTACAGGA
TTGCCAAATCTGCAGCAGCAAGAAGAGCCCTCCGAAGCCTCAAAGCTAATCAACCTCAGGTTCCCAATAG
CTGACTCGAGGTTAACGAATTCTACC
Features (pLannotate 1.2.2; 19 found; start..end, strand, type, name):
      1..500     +  promoter       PGK promoter: mouse phosphoglycerate kinase 1 promoter
    521..1120    +  CDS            PuroR: puromycin N-acetyltransferase; pac from Streptomyces alboniger; confers resistance to puromycin
   1220..1734    +  LTR            3' LTR: 3' long terminal repeat from murine embryonic stem cell virus
   1894..1916    -  protein_bind   lac operator (fragment): The lac repressor binds to the lac operator to inhibit transcription in E. coli. This inhibition can be relieved by adding lactose or isopropyl-β-D-thiogalactopyranoside (IPTG). lac repressor encoded by lacI
   1920..1950    -  promoter       lac promoter: promoter for the E. coli lac operon
   1965..1986    -  protein_bind   CAP binding site: CAP binding activates transcription in the presence of cAMP. E. coli catabolite activator protein
   1999..2091    -  CDS            lacI (fragment): lac repressor; lacI; The lac repressor binds to the lac operator to inhibit transcription in E. coli. This inhibition can be relieved by adding lactose or isopropyl-β-D-thiogalactopyranoside (IPTG).
   2274..2862    -  rep_origin     ori: high-copy-number ColE1/pMB1/pBR322/pUC origin of replication
   3033..3893    -  CDS            AmpR: β-lactamase; bla; confers resistance to ampicillin, carbenicillin, and related antibiotics
   3894..3998    -  promoter       AmpR promoter: bla
   4093..4128    +  CDS            rop (fragment): Rop protein, which maintains plasmids at low copy number; rop
   4230..4329    +  misc_feature   bom (fragment): basis of mobility region from pBR322
   4335..4484    -  CDS            lacZα (fragment): LacZα fragment of β-galactosidase; lacZ fragment
   4484..4685    -  CDS            TcR (fragment): tetracycline efflux protein; tet; confers resistance to tetracycline
   4686..4784    +  CDS            env (fragment): murine leukemia virus gPr80 envelope polyprotein precursor; env; proteolytically cleaved into gp70SU and p15TM subunits
   4826..5342    +  LTR            5' LTR: 5' long terminal repeat from murine embryonic stem cell virus
   5406..5747    +  misc_feature   MESV Ψ: packaging signal of murine embryonic stem cell virus
   5814..6230    +  CDS            gag (truncated): truncated Moloney murine leukemia virus (MMLV) gag gene lacking the start codon
   6276..12041   +  CDS            DICER1: DICER_HUMAN - Also known as DICER, HERNA, KIAA0928. Experimental evidence at protein level: Swiss-Prot protein existence level 1. Double-stranded RNA (dsRNA) endoribonuclease playing a central role in short dsRNA-mediated post-transcriptional gene silencing. Cleaves naturally occurring long dsRNAs and short hairpin pre-microRNAs (miRNA) into fragments of twenty-one to twenty-three nucleotides with 3' overhang of two nucleotides, producing respectively short interfering RNAs (siRNA) and mature microRNAs. SiRNAs and miRNAs serve as guide to direct the RNA-induced silencing complex (RISC) to comp
