[The description below was written by a language model from this plasmid's Addgene catalogue record and pLannotate feature annotations shown in this document.]
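Description:
pMSCV_puro_41584 is a gammaretroviral mammalian expression plasmid built on the Clontech pMSCV-puro backbone and carrying an N-terminally FLAG-tagged, wild-type human DICER1 coding sequence. The full sequenced plasmid is about 12.1 kb. In bacteria it is maintained through a high-copy ColE1/pUC-type origin and selected with ampicillin via the β-lactamase gene. The feature table also picks up short fragments of lac, rop, bom, tetracycline-resistance and env sequences, which are non-functional remnants of the backbone's construction history.

The retroviral transfer unit is bounded by 5′ and 3′ long terminal repeats from murine embryonic stem cell virus. Downstream of the 5′ LTR lie the MESV Ψ packaging signal and a truncated MMLV gag segment lacking its start codon; together these direct efficient encapsidation of the genomic RNA when the plasmid is introduced into a packaging cell line that supplies gag, pol and env in trans. The roughly 5.8 kb FLAG-hsDicer insert, amplified by PCR from an earlier deposited plasmid and ligated into the single XhoI site, sits immediately after this region and is transcribed from the 5′ LTR promoter; the annotation covers the DICER1 open reading frame, with the FLAG tag not separately called. A mouse PGK promoter then drives puromycin N-acetyltransferase, allowing selection of stably transduced cells.

According to the record, the construct is intended to complement Dicer knockout mouse embryonic stem cells with the wild-type human DICER isoform, restoring the dsRNA endoribonuclease that processes pre-miRNAs and long dsRNAs, with the FLAG epitope available for detection or pull-down of the protein.
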