Addgene plasmid #111630: pMSCV_puro_41584
Purpose: Complementation of Dicer_KO mESCs with wild type human DICER isoform
Depositing lab: Constance Ciaudo. Depositing organization: ETH Zurich (Swiss Federal Institute of Technology).
Backbone
  Vector backbone: pMSCV-puro
  Backbone manufacturer: Clontech
  Backbone size w/o insert (bp): 6264
  Vector type: Mammalian Expression, Retroviral
  Selectable markers: Puromycin
Growth in bacteria
  Bacterial resistance: Ampicillin, 100 μg/mL
  Growth temperature: 37°C
  Growth strain: NEB Stable
  Copy number: High Copy
Gene/Insert
  Gene/Insert name: FLAG-hsDicer
  Species: H. sapiens (human)
  Insert size (bp): 5808
  Mutation: WT
  Entrez Gene: DICER1 (a.k.a. DCR1, Dicer, Dicer1e, GLOW, HERNA, K12H4.8-LIKE, MNG1, RMSE2, aviD)
  Tag / fusion protein: FLAG (N terminal on insert)
  Cloning method: Restriction Enzyme; 5′ cloning site XhoI (not destroyed); 3′ cloning site XhoI (not destroyed)
  Sequencing primers: 5′ 5' aattagatctctcgagatggactacaa agacgatgacg 3'; 3′ 5' attcgttaacctcgagtcagctattgggaa cctgag 3'
Resource information
  A portion of this plasmid was derived from a plasmid made by: FLAG-hsDicer from addgene plasmid #41584
Terms and licenses: Academic/Nonprofit Terms; Industry Terms: Not Available to Industry
Depositor comments: Cloning performed in 2 steps: 1) PCR amplification of the original plasmid using primers featuring an overhang containing an XhoI restriction site, 2) Digestion of the pMSCV puro plamid by XhoI and ligation of the insert
How to cite: pMSCV_puro_41584 was a gift from Constance Ciaudo (Addgene plasmid # 111630 ; http://n2t.net/addgene:111630 ; RRID:Addgene_111630)
